Addgene plasmid #136755: pISH-Olfr272
Purpose: Template to synthesize riboprobes for in situ hybridization (ISH) for Olfr272
Depositing lab: Peter Mombaerts. Depositing organization: Max Planck Research Unit for Neurogenetics. Publication: The Zonal Organization of Odorant Receptor Gene Choice in the Main Olfactory Epithelium of the Mouse. Zapiec B, Mombaerts P. Cell Rep. 2020 Mar 24;30(12):4220-4234.e5. doi: 10.1016/j.celrep.2020.02.110. PubMed 32209480.
Backbone
  Vector backbone: pGEM-T-Easy
  Vector type: in situ probe
Growth in bacteria
  Bacterial resistance: Ampicillin, 100 μg/mL
  Growth temperature: 37°C
  Growth strain: DH5alpha
  Copy number: High Copy
Gene/Insert
  Gene/Insert name: Olfr272
  Species: M. musculus (mouse)
  Mutation: ISH Probe insert
  Cloning method: Unknown
Terms and licenses: Academic/Nonprofit Terms; Industry Terms: Not Available to Industry
Depositor comments: ISH probe for mouse gene: Olfr272 aka MOR262-7
How to cite: pISH-Olfr272 was a gift from Peter Mombaerts (Addgene plasmid # 136755 ; http://n2t.net/addgene:136755 ; RRID:Addgene_136755)
