[The description below was written by a language model from this plasmid's Addgene catalogue record and pLannotate feature annotations shown in this document.]
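Description:
pISH-Olfr272 is a bacterial cloning plasmid built on the pGEM-T-Easy backbone that serves as a template for making riboprobes for in situ hybridization against the mouse odorant receptor gene Olfr272, also known as MOR262-7. At just under 4 kb, it is maintained in E. coli from a high-copy ColE1/pUC-type origin and selected with ampicillin through the β-lactamase (AmpR) gene and its own promoter. An f1 bacteriophage origin is also present. So are remnants of the lac region (CAP binding site, lac promoter and operator, and a lacZα fragment), which in this backbone family normally support blue/white screening of inserts.

The payload is a mouse Olfr272 fragment placed in the multiple cloning region between an SP6 promoter on one side and a T7 promoter on the other, with the two promoters pointing toward each other. The automated annotation labels a roughly 930 bp coding feature in this position by similarity to a human odorant receptor (OR2S2). This most likely reflects homology between that receptor and the mouse insert rather than a human sequence. A short adjacent hit to a hornet peptide is probably a spurious match. Because the phage promoters flank the insert in opposite orientations, in vitro transcription with one polymerase gives an RNA of one strand and the other polymerase gives its complement, allowing antisense probe and sense control to be made from the same plasmid. By the annotated orientation, T7 would give the antisense strand, though the record does not state this explicitly. The cloning method is not recorded. The plasmid was deposited in connection with a study of the zonal organization of odorant receptor gene choice in the mouse main olfactory epithelium.
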