Features (pLannotate 1.2.2; 14 found; start..end, strand, type, name):
    414..506     +  CDS            lacI (fragment): lac repressor; lacI; The lac repressor binds to the lac operator to inhibit transcription in E. coli. This inhibition can be relieved by adding lactose or isopropyl-β-D-thiogalactopyranoside (IPTG).
    519..540     +  protein_bind   CAP binding site: CAP binding activates transcription in the presence of cAMP. E. coli catabolite activator protein
    555..585     +  promoter       lac promoter: promoter for the E. coli lac operon
    593..609     +  protein_bind   lac operator: The lac repressor binds to the lac operator to inhibit transcription in E. coli. This inhibition can be relieved by adding lactose or isopropyl-β-D-thiogalactopyranoside (IPTG). lac repressor encoded by lacI
    651..669     +  promoter       SP6 promoter: promoter for bacteriophage SP6 RNA polymerase
    681..743     +  CDS            VESPI_VESMG (fragment): Experimental evidence at protein level: Swiss-Prot protein existence level 1. Shows contractile activity on isolated ileum smooth muscle. From Vespa magnifica (Hornet).
    765..1697    +  CDS            OR2S2: OR2S1_HUMAN - Experimental evidence at transcript level: Swiss-Prot protein existence level 2. Odorant receptor. From Homo sapiens (Human).
   1787..1805    -  promoter       T7 promoter: promoter for bacteriophage T7 RNA polymerase
   1808..1965    +  CDS            lacZα (fragment): LacZα fragment of β-galactosidase; lacZ fragment
   1969..2397    +  rep_origin     f1 ori (sequence partly withheld): f1 bacteriophage origin of replication; arrow indicates direction of (+) strand synthesis
   2425..2475    -  misc_feature   bom (fragment): basis of mobility region from pBR322
   2502..2606    +  promoter       AmpR promoter: bla
   2607..3467    +  CDS            AmpR: β-lactamase; bla; confers resistance to ampicillin, carbenicillin, and related antibiotics
   3638..231     +  rep_origin     ori (across the origin): high-copy-number ColE1/pMB1/pBR322/pUC origin of replication
>Addgene plasmid #136755 | pISH-Olfr272 | addgene full sequence | sequence record 273404 | Addgene NGS Result
ACCTACACCGAACTGAGATACCTACAGCGTGAGCTATGAGAAAGCGCCACGCTTCCCGAAGGGAGAAAGG
CGGACAGGTATCCGGTAAGCGGCAGGGTCGGAACAGGAGAGCGCACGAGGGAGCTTCCAGGGGGAAACGC
CTGGTATCTTTATAGTCCTGTCGGGTTTCGCCACCTCTGACTTGAGCGTCGATTTTTGTGATGCTCGTCA
GGGGGGCGGAGCCTATGGAAAAACGCCAGCAACGCGGCCTTTTTACGGTTCCTGGCCTTTTGCTGGCCTT
TTGCTCACATGTTCTTTCCTGCGTTATCCCCTGATTCTGTGGATAACCGTATTACCGCCTTTGAGTGAGC
TGATACCGCTCGCCGCAGCCGAACGACCGAGCGCAGCGAGTCAGTGAGCGAGGAAGCGGAAGAGCGCCCA
ATACGCAAACCGCCTCTCCCCGCGCGTTGGCCGATTCATTAATGCAGCTGGCACGACAGGTTTCCCGACT
GGAAAGCGGGCAGTGAGCGCAACGCAATTAATGTGAGTTAGCTCACTCATTAGGCACCCCAGGCTTTACA
CTTTATGCTTCCGGCTCGTATGTTGTGTGGAATTGTGAGCGGATAACAATTTCACACAGGAAACAGCTAT
GACCATGATTACGCCAAGCTATTTAGGTGACACTATAGAATACTCAAGCTATGCATCCAACGCGTTGGGA
GCTCTCCCATATGGTCGACCTGCAGGCGGCCGCGAATTCACTAGTGATTGGCGGGCATCCTCCTATGGAG
ATGACCAATGATTCCATGTTGACAGAATTTCTCTTGGTGGGGCTTTCTGATCACCCGAAGCTGCAGACGG
TTTTATTTGTGCTAGTTTTGTGCATGTATCTGATGATCCTGCTTGGAAATGGCGTTCTTATCGCAGTAGT
CATCCATGACATCCGCCTGCACACTCCCATGTATTTTTTCCTCTGTAATCTTTCCTTCCTGGACATCTGC
TACACAAGCTCTTCTGTCCCCCTAATTCTCAGTAGCTTCCTGACAGTAAGGAAGAGAGTGTCCTTCTCTG
AGTGTATGATTCAAATGTTCTTCTCCTTTGCCATGGGTGCCACAGAATGTGTACTTCTAGGCACGATGGC
ACTTGACCGCTTTATGGCCATCTGTTACCCACTGAGGTATCCTGTCATCATGAGCAAGGATACCTATGTG
CCCATGGCAGCTGGATGCTGGGTTGCTGGGCTTGTTGACTCAGTGGTACAGACCTCTCTTGCAGTGCAAT
TACCATTCTGCACTAATAATGTCATTCACCACTTCGTCTGCGAAATTCTGGGCATTCTGGAACTGGCTTG
TGCAGATATTTCAATCAACGTGATCAGCCTAACAGGGTCAAATCTGCTTTTTCTAGCTGTTCCGTTGCTA
GTTATTGCTGTCTCTTACATGTTCATCATTGCAACTATTTTGAGGATTCCTTCTGCTGAAGGAAAACGGA
AGGCCTTCTCCACCTGCTCTGCCCACCTGACAGTGGTAATTATCTTCTATGGAACCATCTTCTCCATGTA
CGCAAAGCCCAAGTCTAAAGACACCGCTGGGGCAGGCCATCAAAGCGTGATGGAGGCCCTCATCTCCCTC
TTCTATGGGGTGATGACCCCCATGCTCAATCCTCTTATCTACAGTCTGAGGAATAAGGATGTGAAGGCTG
CTGTTCAGAACATGCTGGGAAGGAAAACGTTGAGTAAGATGTAAGTGAATCGAATTCCCGCGGCCGCCAT
GGCGGCCGGGAGCATGCGACGTCGGGCCCAATTCGCCCTATAGTGAGTCGTATTACAATTCACTGGCCGT
CGTTTTACAACGTCGTGACTGGGAAAACCCTGGCGTTACCCAACTTAATCGCCTTGCAGCACATCCCCCT
TTCGCCAGCTGGCGTAATAGCGAAGAGGCCCGCACCGATCGCCCTTCCCAACAGTTGCGCAGCCTGAATG
GCGAATGG
[124 nt withheld, positions 1969-2092]
C
[91 nt withheld, positions 2094-2184]
A
[49 nt withheld, positions 2186-2234]
CCTTTGACGTTGGAGTCCACGTTCTTT
[37 nt withheld, positions 2262-2298]
ACCCTATCTCGGTCTATTCTTTTGATTTATAAGGGATTTTGCCGATTTCGGCCTATTGGTTAAAAAATGA
GCTGATTTAACAAAAATTTAACGCGAATTTTAACAAAATATTAACGCTTACAATTTCCTGATGCGGTATT
TTCTCCTTACGCATCTGTGCGGTATTTCACACCGCATCAGGTGGCACTTTTCGGGGAAATGTGCGCGGAA
CCCCTATTTGTTTATTTTTCTAAATACATTCAAATATGTATCCGCTCATGAGACAATAACCCTGATAAAT
GCTTCAATAATATTGAAAAAGGAAGAGTATGAGTATTCAACATTTCCGTGTCGCCCTTATTCCCTTTTTT
GCGGCATTTTGCCTTCCTGTTTTTGCTCACCCAGAAACGCTGGTGAAAGTAAAAGATGCTGAAGATCAGT
TGGGTGCACGAGTGGGTTACATCGAACTGGATCTCAACAGCGGTAAGATCCTTGAGAGTTTTCGCCCCGA
AGAACGTTTTCCAATGATGAGCACTTTTAAAGTTCTGCTATGTGGCGCGGTATTATCCCGTATTGACGCC
GGGCAAGAGCAACTCGGTCGCCGCATACACTATTCTCAGAATGACTTGGTTGAGTACTCACCAGTCACAG
AAAAGCATCTTACGGATGGCATGACAGTAAGAGAATTATGCAGTGCTGCCATAACCATGAGTGATAACAC
TGCGGCCAACTTACTTCTGACAACGATCGGAGGACCGAAGGAGCTAACCGCTTTTTTGCACAACATGGGG
GATCATGTAACTCGCCTTGATCGTTGGGAACCGGAGCTGAATGAAGCCATACCAAACGACGAGCGTGACA
CCACGATGCCTGTAGCAATGGCAACAACGTTGCGCAAACTATTAACTGGCGAACTACTTACTCTAGCTTC
CCGGCAACAATTAATAGACTGGATGGAGGCGGATAAAGTTGCAGGACCACTTCTGCGCTCGGCCCTTCCG
GCTGGCTGGTTTATTGCTGATAAATCTGGAGCCGGTGAGCGTGGGTCTCGCGGTATCATTGCAGCACTGG
GGCCAGATGGTAAGCCCTCCCGTATCGTAGTTATCTACACGACGGGGAGTCAGGCAACTATGGATGAACG
AAATAGACAGATCGCTGAGATAGGTGCCTCACTGATTAAGCATTGGTAACTGTCAGACCAAGTTTACTCA
TATATACTTTAGATTGATTTAAAACTTCATTTTTAATTTAAAAGGATCTAGGTGAAGATCCTTTTTGATA
ATCTCATGACCAAAATCCCTTAACGTGAGTTTTCGTTCCACTGAGCGTCAGACCCCGTAGAAAAGATCAA
AGGATCTTCTTGAGATCCTTTTTTTCTGCGCGTAATCTGCTGCTTGCAAACAAAAAAACCACCGCTACCA
GCGGTGGTTTGTTTGCCGGATCAAGAGCTACCAACTCTTTTTCCGAAGGTAACTGGCTTCAGCAGAGCGC
AGATACCAAATACTGTTCTTCTAGTGTAGCCGTAGTTAGGCCACCACTTCAAGAACTCTGTAGCACCGCC
TACATACCTCGCTCTGCTAATCCTGTTACCAGTGGCTGCTGCCAGTGGCGATAAGTCGTGTCTTACCGGG
TTGGACTCAAGACGATAGTTACCGGATAAGGCGCAGCGGTCGGGCTGAACGGGGGGTTCGTGCACACAGC
CCAGCTTGGAGCGAACG
