>Addgene plasmid #136755 | pISH-Olfr272 | depositor partial sequence | sequence record 263982 | M13f for insert
GGGNNNATTGGGCCGACGTCGCATGCTCCCGGCCCGCCATGGCGGCCGCGGGAATTCGATTCACTTACAT
CTTACTCAACGTTTTCCTTCCCAGCATGTTCTGAACAGCAGCCTTCACATCCTTATTCCTCAGACTGTAG
ATAAGAGGATTGAGCATGGGGGTCATCACCCCATAGAAGAGGGAGATGAGGGCCTCCATCACGCTTTGAT
GGCCTGCCCCAGCGGTGTCTTTAGACTTGGGCTTTGCGTACATGGAGAAGATGGTTCCATAGAAGATAAT
TACCACTGTCAGGTGGGCAGAGCAGGTGGAGAAGGCCTTCCGTTTTCCTTCAGCAGAAGGAATCCTCAAA
ATAGTTGCAATGATGAACATGTAAGAGACAGCAATAACTAGCAACGGAACAGCTAGAAAAAGCAGATTTG
ACCCTGTTAGGCTGATCACGTTGATTGAAATATCTGCACAAGCCAGTTCCAGAATGCCCAGAATTTCGCA
GACGAAGTGGTGAATGACATTATTAGTGCAGAATGGTAATTGCACTGCAAGAGAGGTCTGTACCACTGAG
TCAACAAGCCCAGCAACCCAGCATCCAGCTGCCATGGGCACATAGGTATCCTTGCTCATGATGACAGGAT
ACCTCAGTGGGTAACAGATGGCCATAAAGCGGTCAAGTGCCATCGTGCCTAGAAGTACACATTCTGTGGC
ACCCATGGCAAAGGAGAAGAACATTTGAATCATACACTCAGAGAAGGACACTCTCTTCCTTACTGTCAGG
AAGCTACTGAGAATTAGGGGGACAGAAGAGCTTGTGTAGCAGATGTCCAGGAAGGAAAGATTACAGAGGA
AAAAATACATGGGAGTGTGCAGGCGGATGTCATGGATGACTACTGCGATAAGAACGCCATTTCCAAGCAG
GATCATCAGATACATGCACAAAACTAGCACAAATAAAACCGTCTGCAGCTTCGGGTGATCAGAAAGCCCC
ACCAAGAGAAATTCTGTCAACATGGAATCATTGGTCATCTCCATAGGAGGATGCCCGCCAATCACTAGTG
AATTCSCGGCCGCCTGCAGGTCGACCATWTGGG
